LOCUS       Exported 753 bp ds-DNA linear SYN 24-MAY-2021
DEFINITION  synthetic linear DNA
ACCESSION   .
VERSION     .
KEYWORDS    pAdEasy-EGFP-CLASP2 340-1362
SOURCE      synthetic DNA construct
  ORGANISM  synthetic DNA construct
REFERENCE   1 (bases 1 to 753)
  AUTHORS   Kumar P, Lyle KS, Gierke S, Matov A, Danuser G, Wittmann T
  TITLE     GSK3beta phosphorylation modulates CLASP-microtubule association and
            lamella microtubule attachment.
  JOURNAL   J Cell Biol. 2009 Mar 23. 184(6):895-908.
  PUBMED    19289791
REFERENCE   2 (bases 1 to 753)
  AUTHORS   .
  TITLE     Direct Submission
  JOURNAL   Exported May 24, 2021 from SnapGene Server 1.1.58
            http://www.snapgene.com
FEATURES             Location/Qualifiers
     source          1..753
                     /organism="synthetic DNA construct"
                     /mol_type="other DNA"
ORIGIN
        1 tacacttcgg gggcgtagag ggcaccagtt gatctggaat ggtgtctgga ggcgaggggc
       61 tgaaaagagc gaacaggact tgtgtctctg ctgctctccc gactagcttc ccggctgcat
      121 ccttgactca cacttggtcg aggaatacga ctgcttcggg ccactgaaag cctagatgga
      181 ctagcctctc tgctacagcc ctggctccgt ggtatcttgc ttcttttttg tgctgaggct
      241 gaattgacca ggactctttg aacaccagag ctcacagtgg acagggctgt tgtggtcaga
      301 actcttcctg gagacccaga ccggctacca ggctgtgatt gagacaccat ttttgttcga
      361 cttcttcctc tagaatctgc cttggcattt cccatgccag caagtggtgc tgaaagtttt
      421 gctctcaccc ggccatcttc agatgctgtt ccatccagct tgtcagaagt atcctctagt
      481 gacgcatagg aacctgcatt cagggcacct gcacctaagc gcccgcttcg cacagactgt
      541 ccagcagcat gatgtgcctt ggcacctgca gcagcattca catcaatgtc acttcgtgaa
      601 cgctgcaggc ttcctggaag ggaactggct ttgctgctgc ctgctgatac tcttccagcc
      661 acagttgatg gatttgctgt agaccatttg gaagaaaaag ggcgattgag actttcctgt
      721 gagctggatg aggacctgtc tgattgtgga aga
//
