>Addgene plasmid #24522 | pAdEasy-EGFP-CLASP2 340-1362 | addgene partial sequence | sequence record 30466 | 24522 with SV40pA-R
GTTTCAGGTTCAGGGGGAGGTGTGGGAGGTTTTTTAAAGCAAGTAAAACCTCTACAAATGTGGTATGGCT
GATTATGATCAGTTATCTAGATCCGGTGGATCGGATATCTTATCTAGAAGCTTAGGCTCGAGCGGCCGCT
AACTTTGTCCAGAAACATCAGTAGTGGGATCAGCTCCTCCAGAACCTGTTTGTGCACGTTTGATGTAAAG
ATTCAGTAGCTTCATTTTACTGCCAGTAAGTTGACTGAGATGTGGTTTTAGTTCATCACCAATTACCGCA
TGAACAGCCACCAGGCAGAAGACACAAGCTTTCCGAACACTGCTCTCTGAATTATCATAACCCTGTATTA
GACCTGGCATAATCTCTGGCAAAAGCAGGTTTAGGGTTTCCTTGGACACTCTCTCTATCACTTTTGTTTG
CATTTTGATTGCAGCCAGATTAATTGGGTAGTCTGCAGTTTGAATGATAGGACAAAGCACTTTGATGCAC
TGNTCTGGACTAATTGAAGTGGNCAACACTGATGCCGCTTCCTCAGCAGATCTCACCACCTCCTTATGAG
GATCTTTATGTGCTTCCAATGTTTTCATGACAG
