>Addgene plasmid #24522 | pAdEasy-EGFP-CLASP2 340-1362 | addgene partial sequence | sequence record 30468 | 24522 with hCLASP2-F (CCGAAGCAGTCGTATTCCTC)
CGTACAGAGCGCCGGGAAGCTGTCGGGAGAGCAGCAGAGACACAAGTCCTGNTTCGCTCTTTTCAGCCCC
TCNCCTCCAGACACCATTCCAGATCAACTGGTGCCCTCTACGCCCCCGAAGTGTATGGGGCCTCAGGTCC
AGGTTATGGGATCAGCCAATCAAGTCGACTGTCGTCTTCTGTTAGTGCCATGCGAGTCCTGAACACAGGT
TCTGATGTGGAGGAGGCGGTGGCAGATGCCTTGAAAAAACCAGCTCGAAGAAGATATGAATCATATGGAA
TGCATTCAGATGATGACGCCAACAGCGATGCATCTAGTGCTTGTTCAGAACGCTCCTATAGTTCTCGAAA
TGGTAGTATTCCTACATATATGAGGCAGACGGAAGATGTGGCAGAAGTCCTCAATAGATGTGCTAGTTCC
AATTGGTCAGAAAGGAAAGAAGGCCTCCTAGGTCTGCAGAACTTATTAAAAAATCAGAGAACACTAAGTC
GAGTTGAACTGAAAAGATTATGTGAAATTTTCACAAGAATGTTTGCTGACCCTCATGGCAAGAGAGTATT
CAGCATGTTTTTGGAGACTCTAGTGGATTTCATACAAGTCCACAAAG
