[The description below was written by a language model from this plasmid's Addgene catalogue record and the feature table of its GenBank file.]
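Description:
pAdEasy-EGFP-CLASP2 340-1362 is a recombinant adenoviral plasmid for mammalian expression, built on the roughly 33.4 kb pAdEasy-1 backbone. According to the depositor's notes, the EGFP-CLASP2 340-1362 fusion was first cloned by restriction digestion between KpnI and NotI of the pShuttle-CMV transfer vector, and the resulting shuttle was then joined to pAdEasy-1 by homologous recombination. This is the standard AdEasy route, in which the recombinant carries the adenoviral genome together with the shuttle-derived expression cassette. The plasmid is maintained in bacteria at low copy number under kanamycin selection. The use of pShuttle-CMV and the listed CMV forward sequencing primer indicate that the fusion is driven by the CMV promoter, although no annotated feature confirms this.

The insert, about 3.8 kb, encodes a deletion mutant of human CLASP2, a microtubule-associated protein, with EGFP fused at its N terminus. The record describes the fragment as retaining microtubule lattice binding activity, microtubule plus end tracking activity and the C-terminal domain. The depositor cautions that residue numbering follows an older reference sequence, starts at amino acid 78 and is offset by 8 residues because of an unaccounted insertion, so the 340-1362 designation does not map directly onto current numbering. The associated publication concerns GSK3beta phosphorylation and CLASP-microtubule association, which is consistent with using the construct for adenoviral delivery and fluorescence imaging of this CLASP2 fragment in mammalian cells.

The sequence record held for the plasmid covers only 753 bp and has no annotated features, so it gives no independent information on the promoter, origin, resistance gene or viral elements.
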