Addgene plasmid #24522: pAdEasy-EGFP-CLASP2 340-1362
Depositing lab: Torsten Wittmann. Depositing organization: University of California, San Francisco (UCSF). Publication: GSK3beta phosphorylation modulates CLASP-microtubule association and lamella microtubule attachment. Kumar P, Lyle KS, Gierke S, Matov A, Danuser G, Wittmann T. J Cell Biol. 2009 Mar 23. 184(6):895-908. 10.1083/jcb.200901042 PubMed 19289791.
Backbone
  Vector backbone: pAdEasy-1
  Backbone manufacturer: Stratagene, ATCC
  Backbone size w/o insert (bp): 33414
  Vector type: Mammalian Expression, Adenoviral
Growth in bacteria
  Bacterial resistance: Kanamycin, 50 μg/mL
  Growth temperature: 37°C
  Growth strain: DH5alpha
  Copy number: Low Copy
Gene/Insert
  Gene/Insert name: CLASP2 (340-1362) (alt name: CLASP2)
  Species: H. sapiens (human)
  Insert size (bp): 3800
  Mutation: CLASP2 deletion mutant that retains MT lattice binding activity, MT plus end tracking activity and C-terminal domain.
  Entrez Gene: CLASP2
  Tag / fusion protein: EGFP (N terminal on insert)
  Cloning method: Restriction Enzyme
  Sequencing primers: 5′ CMV-F, EGFP-C
Resource information
  A portion of this plasmid was derived from a plasmid made by: CLASP2 cDNA was a gift from Anna Akhmanova
Terms and licenses: Academic/Nonprofit Terms; Industry Terms: Not Available to Industry
Depositor comments: See the attached file for the old NIH reference sequence. Numbering starts at amino acid 78 and is off by 8 amino acids because of an insertion that is not accounted for. EGFP-CLASP2 340-1362 was cloned into pShuttle-CMV between KpnI and NotI then recombined by homologous recombination into pAdEasy-1. AdEasy is a registered trademark of the Johns Hopkins University.
How to cite: pAdEasy-EGFP-CLASP2 340-1362 was a gift from Torsten Wittmann (Addgene plasmid # 24522 ; http://n2t.net/addgene:24522 ; RRID:Addgene_24522)
